Addgene plasmid #198353: pTET2-lucCP
Purpose: Part of Renilla reporter system, encodes Firefly luciferase
Depositing lab: Eugene Yeo. Depositing organization: University of California, San Diego (UCSD). Publication: Large-scale tethered function assays identify factors that regulate mRNA stability and translation. Luo EC, Nathanson JL, Tan FE, Schwartz JL, Schmok JC, Shankar A, Markmiller S, Yee BA, Sathe S, Pratt GA, Scaletta DB, Ha Y, Hill DE, Aigner S, Yeo GW. Nat Struct Mol Biol. 2020 Oct;27(10):989-1000. doi: 10.1038/s41594-020-0477-6. Epub 2020 Aug 17. PubMed 32807991.
Backbone
  Vector backbone: Unknown
  Backbone manufacturer: Unknown
  Backbone size w/o insert (bp): 5000
  Total vector size (bp): 7048
  Vector type: Mammalian Expression, Luciferase
  Selectable markers: Neomycin (select with G418)
Growth in bacteria
  Bacterial resistance: Ampicillin, 100 μg/mL
  Growth temperature: 37°C
  Growth strain: DH5alpha
  Copy number: High Copy
Gene/Insert
  Gene/Insert name: Firefly Luciferase
  Species: Firefly
  Insert size (bp): 2347
  Promoter: pTET2
  Cloning method: Unknown
  Sequencing primers: 5′ agcagagctcgtttagtgaacc; 3′ TAGAAGGCACAGTCGAGG
Resource information
  A portion of this plasmid was derived from a plasmid made by: Cloned by Jason Nathanson, Yeo Lab co-author on paper
Terms and licenses: Academic/Nonprofit Terms; Industry Terms: Not Available to Industry
How to cite: pTET2-lucCP was a gift from Eugene Yeo (Addgene plasmid # 198353 ; http://n2t.net/addgene:198353 ; RRID:Addgene_198353)
