[The description below was written by a language model from this plasmid's Addgene catalogue record and pLannotate feature annotations shown in this document.]
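Description:
pTET2-lucCP is a mammalian expression and luciferase reporter plasmid of about 7 kb that encodes a destabilised firefly luciferase under tetracycline-responsive control. The backbone is recorded as unknown. The annotated features include a high-copy ColE1/pUC-type origin and an AmpR (β-lactamase) cassette for propagation and ampicillin selection in E. coli, together with an f1 phage origin. An SV40 enhancer/early promoter drives the neo (nptII) gene, which is terminated by an SV40 polyadenylation signal and allows G418 selection of transfected mammalian cells.

The reporter cassette begins with a tetracycline response element containing seven tetO operator copies, placed upstream of a minimal CMV promoter. This is presumably the "pTET2" promoter named in the record. With this arrangement, transcription depends on a tetracycline-controlled transactivator supplied separately, which the plasmid itself does not encode. Downstream lies the luc+ firefly luciferase coding sequence, followed by the hCL1 and hPEST degradation sequences. hCL1 confers ubiquitin-dependent degradation, and hPEST is derived from mouse ornithine decarboxylase. Together they shorten the protein's half-life, so the luminescence signal follows changes in mRNA level or translation more closely. They probably also account for the "CP" in the plasmid name. A short fragment annotated as β-globin (HBB) follows the coding region, though its role is not stated, and a bGH polyadenylation signal ends the transcript.

The record describes the plasmid as the firefly luciferase component of a Renilla reporter system. The associated study used tethered function assays to identify factors regulating mRNA stability and translation, but the record does not state the exact role of the firefly signal.
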