Features (pLannotate 1.2.2; 24 found; start..end, strand, type, name):
     28..80      -  misc_feature   bom (fragment): basis of mobility region from pBR322
    238..256     +  promoter       T3 promoter: promoter for bacteriophage T3 RNA polymerase
    269..289     -  misc_feature   MCS (fragment): pBluescript multiple cloning site
    298..568     +  protein_bind   tetracycline response element: contains seven copies of the tetracycline operator tetO tetracycline repressor TetR
    579..596     +  misc_feature   MCS (fragment): pUC18/19 multiple cloning site
    601..639     +  promoter       minimal CMV promoter: human cytomegalovirus (CMV) immediate early promoter
    697..2346    +  CDS            luciferase: firefly luciferase; luc+; enhanced luc+ version of the luciferase gene AAS38485.1 42718124.0
   2353..2400    +  CDS            hCL1: non-ORF yeast peptide conferring ubiquitin-dependent degradation human codon-optimized
   2407..2523    +  CDS            hPEST: PEST degradation sequence from mouse ornithine decarboxylase human codon-optimized
   2533..2610    +  CDS            HBB (fragment): HBB_PONPY - Experimental evidence at transcript level: Swiss-Prot protein existence level 2. Involved in oxygen transport from the lung to the various peripheral tissues. From Pongo pygmaeus (Bornean orangutan).
   2642..2866    +  polyA_signal   bGH poly(A) signal: bovine growth hormone polyadenylation signal
   2870..2891    +  promoter       SV40 promoter (fragment): SV40 enhancer and early promoter
   2912..3340    +  rep_origin     f1 ori (sequence partly withheld): f1 bacteriophage origin of replication; arrow indicates direction of (+) strand synthesis
   3354..3683    +  promoter       SV40 promoter: SV40 enhancer and early promoter
   3750..4541    +  CDS            neo: KKA2_KLEPN - Also known as kan, nptII. Experimental evidence at protein level: Swiss-Prot protein existence level 1. Resistance to kanamycin, neomycin, paromomycin, ribostamycin, butirosin and gentamicin B. From Klebsiella pneumoniae.
   4565..4723    +  CDS            ble (fragment): BLE_KLEPN - Experimental evidence at protein level: Swiss-Prot protein existence level 1. Binding protein with a strong affinity to the bleomycin family of antibiotics. Binds to CL990; an antimitotic-antibiotic compound. From Klebsiella pneumoniae.
   4718..4839    +  polyA_signal   SV40 poly(A) signal: SV40 polyadenylation signal
   4912..4928    -  protein_bind   lac operator: The lac repressor binds to the lac operator to inhibit transcription in E. coli. This inhibition can be relieved by adding lactose or isopropyl-β-D-thiogalactopyranoside (IPTG). lac repressor encoded by lacI
   4936..4966    -  promoter       lac promoter: promoter for the E. coli lac operon
   4981..5002    -  protein_bind   CAP binding site: CAP binding activates transcription in the presence of cAMP. E. coli catabolite activator protein
   5015..5107    -  CDS            lacI (fragment): lac repressor; lacI; The lac repressor binds to the lac operator to inhibit transcription in E. coli. This inhibition can be relieved by adding lactose or isopropyl-β-D-thiogalactopyranoside (IPTG).
   5290..5878    -  rep_origin     ori: high-copy-number ColE1/pMB1/pBR322/pUC origin of replication
   6049..6909    -  CDS            AmpR: β-lactamase; bla; confers resistance to ampicillin, carbenicillin, and related antibiotics
   6910..7014    -  promoter       AmpR promoter: bla
>Addgene plasmid #198353 | pTET2-lucCP | addgene full sequence | sequence record 390641 | Addgene NGS Result
GACGGATCGGGAGATCTCCCGATCCCCTATGGTGCACTCTCAGTACAATCTGCTCTGATGCCGCATAGTT
AAGCCAGTATCTGCTCCCTGCTTGTGTGTTGGAGGTCGCTGAGTAGTGCGCGAGCAAAATTTAAGCTACA
ACAAGGCAAGGCTTGACCGACAATTGCATGAAGAATCTGCTTAGGGTTAGGCGTTTTGCGCTGCTTCGCG
ATGTACGGGCCAGATATACGCGTGCGCAATTAACCCTCACTAAAGGGAACAAAAGCTGGGTACCGGGCCC
CCCCTCGAGTTTACCACTCCCTATCAGTGATAGAGAAAAGTGAAAGTCGAGTTTACCACTCCCTATCAGT
GATAGAGAAAAGTGAAAGTCGAGTTTACCACTCCCTATCAGTGATAGAGAAAAGTGAAAGTCGAGTTTAC
CACTCCCTATCAGTGATAGAGAAAAGTGAAAGTCGAGTTTACCACTCCCTATCAGTGATAGAGAAAAGTG
AAAGTCGAGTTTACCACTCCCTATCAGTGATAGAGAAAAGTGAAAGTCGAGTTTACCACTCCCTATCAGT
GATAGAGAAAAGTGAAAGTCGAGCTCGGTACCCGGGTCGAGGTAGGCGTGTACGGTGGGAGGCCTATATA
AGCAGAGCTCGTTTAGTGAACCGTCAGATCGCCTGGAGACGCCATCCACGCTGAAGCTTAGCCACCATGG
CCGATGCTAAGAACATTAAGAAGGGCCCTGCTCCCTTCTACCCTCTGGAGGATGGCACCGCTGGCGAGCA
GCTGCACAAGGCCATGAAGAGGTATGCCCTGGTGCCTGGCACCATTGCCTTCACCGATGCCCACATTGAG
GTGGACATCACCTATGCCGAGTACTTCGAGATGTCTGTGCGCCTGGCCGAGGCCATGAAGAGGTACGGCC
TGAACACCAACCACCGCATCGTGGTGTGCTCTGAGAACTCTCTGCAGTTCTTCATGCCAGTGCTGGGCGC
CCTGTTCATCGGAGTGGCCGTGGCCCCTGCTAACGACATTTACAACGAGCGCGAGCTGCTGAACAGCATG
GGCATTTCTCAGCCTACCGTGGTGTTCGTGTCTAAGAAGGGCCTGCAGAAGATCCTGAACGTGCAGAAGA
AGCTGCCTATCATCCAGAAGATCATCATCATGGACTCTAAGACCGACTACCAGGGCTTCCAGAGCATGTA
CACATTCGTGACATCTCATCTGCCTCCTGGCTTCAACGAGTACGACTTCGTGCCAGAGTCTTTCGACAGG
GACAAAACCATTGCCCTGATCATGAACAGCTCTGGGTCTACCGGCCTGCCTAAGGGCGTGGCCCTGCCTC
ATCGCACCGCCTGTGTGCGCTTCTCTCACGCCCGCGACCCTATTTTCGGCAACCAGATCATCCCCGACAC
CGCTATTCTGAGCGTGGTGCCATTCCACCACGGCTTCGGCATGTTCACCACCCTGGGCTACCTGATTTGC
GGCTTTCGGGTGGTGCTGATGTACCGCTTCGAGGAGGAGCTGTTCCTGCGCAGCCTGCAAGACTACAAAA
TTCAGTCTGCCCTGCTGGTGCCAACCCTGTTCAGCTTCTTCGCTAAGAGCACCCTGATCGACAAGTACGA
CCTGTCTAACCTGCACGAGATTGCCTCTGGCGGCGCCCCACTGTCTAAGGAGGTGGGCGAAGCCGTGGCC
AAGCGCTTTCATCTGCCAGGCATCCGCCAGGGCTACGGCCTGACCGAGACAACCAGCGCCATTCTGATTA
CCCCAGAGGGCGACGACAAGCCTGGCGCCGTGGGCAAGGTGGTGCCATTCTTCGAGGCCAAGGTGGTGGA
CCTGGACACCGGCAAGACCCTGGGAGTGAACCAGCGCGGCGAGCTGTGTGTGCGCGGCCCTATGATTATG
TCCGGCTACGTGAATAACCCTGAGGCCACAAACGCCCTGATCGACAAGGACGGCTGGCTGCACTCTGGCG
ACATTGCCTACTGGGACGAGGACGAGCACTTCTTCATCGTGGACCGCCTGAAGTCTCTGATCAAGTACAA
GGGCTACCAGGTGGCCCCAGCCGAGCTGGAGTCTATCCTGCTGCAGCACCCTAACATTTTCGACGCCGGA
GTGGCCGGCCTGCCCGACGACGATGCCGGCGAGCTGCCTGCCGCCGTCGTCGTGCTGGAACACGGCAAGA
CCATGACCGAGAAGGAGATCGTGGACTATGTGGCCAGCCAGGTGACAACCGCCAAGAAGCTGCGCGGCGG
AGTGGTGTTCGTGGACGAGGTGCCCAAGGGCCTGACCGGCAAGCTGGACGCCCGCAAGATCCGCGAGATC
CTGATCAAGGCTAAGAAAGGCGGCAAGATCGCCGTGAATTCTGCTTGCAAGAACTGGTTCAGTAGCTTAA
GCCACTTTGTGATCCACCTTAACAGCCACGGCTTCCCTCCCGAGGTGGAGGAGCAGGCCGCCGGCACCCT
GCCCATGAGCTGCGCCCAGGAGAGCGGCATGGATAGACACCCTGCTGCTTGCGCCAGCGCCAGGATCAAC
GTCTAATAGTGAGAATTCACCCCACCAGTGCAGGCTGCCTATCAGAAAGTGGTGGCTGGTGTGGCTAATG
CCCTGGCCCACAAGTATCACTAAGCGGCCAGAGCTCGCTGATCAGCCTCGACTGTGCCTTCTAGTTGCCA
GCCATCTGTTGTTTGCCCCTCCCCCGTGCCTTCCTTGACCCTGGAAGGTGCCACTCCCACTGTCCTTTCC
TAATAAAATGAGGAAATTGCATCGCATTGTCTGAGTAGGTGTCATTCTATTCTGGGGGGTGGGGTGGGGC
AGGACAGCAAGGGGGAGGATTGGGAAGACAATAGCAGGCATGCTGGGGATGCGGTGGGCTCTATGGCTTC
TGAGGCGGAAAGAACCAGCTGGGGCTCTAGGGGGTATCCCC
[124 nt withheld, positions 2912-3035]
C
[91 nt withheld, positions 3037-3127]
A
[49 nt withheld, positions 3129-3177]
CCTTTGACGTTGGAGTCCACGTTCTTT
[37 nt withheld, positions 3205-3241]
ACCCTATCTCGGTCTATTCTTTTGATTTATAAGGGATTTTGCCGATTTCGGCCTATTGGTTAAAAAATGA
GCTGATTTAACAAAAATTTAACGCGAATTAATTCTGTGGAATGTGTGTCAGTTAGGGTGTGGAAAGTCCC
CAGGCTCCCCAGCAGGCAGAAGTATGCAAAGCATGCATCTCAATTAGTCAGCAACCAGGTGTGGAAAGTC
CCCAGGCTCCCCAGCAGGCAGAAGTATGCAAAGCATGCATCTCAATTAGTCAGCAACCATAGTCCCGCCC
CTAACTCCGCCCATCCCGCCCCTAACTCCGCCCAGTTCCGCCCATTCTCCGCCCCATGGCTGACTAATTT
TTTTTATTTATGCAGAGGCCGAGGCCGCCTCTGCCTCTGAGCTATTCCAGAAGTAGTGAGGAGGCTTTTT
TGGAGGCCTAGGCTTTTGCAAAAAGCTCCCGGGAGCTTGTATATCCATTTTCGGATCTGATCAAGAGACA
GGATGAGGATCGTTTCGCATGATTGAACAAGATGGATTGCACGCAGGTTCTCCGGCCGCTTGGGTGGAGA
GGCTATTCGGCTATGACTGGGCACAACAGACAATCGGCTGCTCTGATGCCGCCGTGTTCCGGCTGTCAGC
GCAGGGGCGCCCGGTTCTTTTTGTCAAGACCGACCTGTCCGGTGCCCTGAATGAACTGCAGGACGAGGCA
GCGCGGCTATCGTGGCTGGCCACGACGGGCGTTCCTTGCGCAGCTGTGCTCGACGTTGTCACTGAAGCGG
GAAGGGACTGGCTGCTATTGGGCGAAGTGCCGGGGCAGGATCTCCTGTCATCTCACCTTGCTCCTGCCGA
GAAAGTATCCATCATGGCTGATGCAATGCGGCGGCTGCATACGCTTGATCCGGCTACCTGCCCATTCGAC
CACCAAGCGAAACATCGCATCGAGCGAGCACGTACTCGGATGGAAGCCGGTCTTGTCGATCAGGATGATC
TGGACGAAGAGCATCAGGGGCTCGCGCCAGCCGAACTGTTCGCCAGGCTCAAGGCGCGCATGCCCGACGG
CGAGGATCTCGTCGTGACCCATGGCGATGCCTGCTTGCCGAATATCATGGTGGAAAATGGCCGCTTTTCT
GGATTCATCGACTGTGGCCGGCTGGGTGTGGCGGACCGCTATCAGGACATAGCGTTGGCTACCCGTGATA
TTGCTGAAGAGCTTGGCGGCGAATGGGCTGACCGCTTCCTCGTGCTTTACGGTATCGCCGCTCCCGATTC
GCAGCGCATCGCCTTCTATCGCCTTCTTGACGAGTTCTTCTGAGCGGGACTCTGGGGTTCGAAATGACCG
ACCAAGCGACGCCCAACCTGCCATCACGAGATTTCGATTCCACCGCCGCCTTCTATGAAAGGTTGGGCTT
CGGAATCGTTTTCCGGGACGCCGGCTGGATGATCCTCCAGCGCGGGGATCTCATGCTGGAGTTCTTCGCC
CACCCCAACTTGTTTATTGCAGCTTATAATGGTTACAAATAAAGCAATAGCATCACAAATTTCACAAATA
AAGCATTTTTTTCACTGCATTCTAGTTGTGGTTTGTCCAAACTCATCAATGTATCTTATCATGTCTGTAT
ACCGTCGACCTCTAGCTAGAGCTTGGCGTAATCATGGTCATAGCTGTTTCCTGTGTGAAATTGTTATCCG
CTCACAATTCCACACAACATACGAGCCGGAAGCATAAAGTGTAAAGCCTGGGGTGCCTAATGAGTGAGCT
AACTCACATTAATTGCGTTGCGCTCACTGCCCGCTTTCCAGTCGGGAAACCTGTCGTGCCAGCTGCATTA
ATGAATCGGCCAACGCGCGGGGAGAGGCGGTTTGCGTATTGGGCGCTCTTCCGCTTCCTCGCTCACTGAC
TCGCTGCGCTCGGTCGTTCGGCTGCGGCGAGCGGTATCAGCTCACTCAAAGGCGGTAATACGGTTATCCA
CAGAATCAGGGGATAACGCAGGAAAGAACATGTGAGCAAAAGGCCAGCAAAAGGCCAGGAACCGTAAAAA
GGCCGCGTTGCTGGCGTTTTTCCATAGGCTCCGCCCCCCTGACGAGCATCACAAAAATCGACGCTCAAGT
CAGAGGTGGCGAAACCCGACAGGACTATAAAGATACCAGGCGTTTCCCCCTGGAAGCTCCCTCGTGCGCT
CTCCTGTTCCGACCCTGCCGCTTACCGGATACCTGTCCGCCTTTCTCCCTTCGGGAAGCGTGGCGCTTTC
TCATAGCTCACGCTGTAGGTATCTCAGTTCGGTGTAGGTCGTTCGCTCCAAGCTGGGCTGTGTGCACGAA
CCCCCCGTTCAGCCCGACCGCTGCGCCTTATCCGGTAACTATCGTCTTGAGTCCAACCCGGTAAGACACG
ACTTATCGCCACTGGCAGCAGCCACTGGTAACAGGATTAGCAGAGCGAGGTATGTAGGCGGTGCTACAGA
GTTCTTGAAGTGGTGGCCTAACTACGGCTACACTAGAAGAACAGTATTTGGTATCTGCGCTCTGCTGAAG
CCAGTTACCTTCGGAAAAAGAGTTGGTAGCTCTTGATCCGGCAAACAAACCACCGCTGGTAGCGGTGGTT
TTTTTGTTTGCAAGCAGCAGATTACGCGCAGAAAAAAAGGATCTCAAGAAGATCCTTTGATCTTTTCTAC
GGGGTCTGACGCTCAGTGGAACGAAAACTCACGTTAAGGGATTTTGGTCATGAGATTATCAAAAAGGATC
TTCACCTAGATCCTTTTAAATTAAAAATGAAGTTTTAAATCAATCTAAAGTATATATGAGTAAACTTGGT
CTGACAGTTACCAATGCTTAATCAGTGAGGCACCTATCTCAGCGATCTGTCTATTTCGTTCATCCATAGT
TGCCTGACTCCCCGTCGTGTAGATAACTACGATACGGGAGGGCTTACCATCTGGCCCCAGTGCTGCAATG
ATACCGCGAGACCCACGCTCACCGGCTCCAGATTTATCAGCAATAAACCAGCCAGCCGGAAGGGCCGAGC
GCAGAAGTGGTCCTGCAACTTTATCCGCCTCCATCCAGTCTATTAATTGTTGCCGGGAAGCTAGAGTAAG
TAGTTCGCCAGTTAATAGTTTGCGCAACGTTGTTGCCATTGCTACAGGCATCGTGGTGTCACGCTCGTCG
TTTGGTATGGCTTCATTCAGCTCCGGTTCCCAACGATCAAGGCGAGTTACATGATCCCCCATGTTGTGCA
AAAAAGCGGTTAGCTCCTTCGGTCCTCCGATCGTTGTCAGAAGTAAGTTGGCCGCAGTGTTATCACTCAT
GGTTATGGCAGCACTGCATAATTCTCTTACTGTCATGCCATCCGTAAGATGCTTTTCTGTGACTGGTGAG
TACTCAACCAAGTCATTCTGAGAATAGTGTATGCGGCGACCGAGTTGCTCTTGCCCGGCGTCAATACGGG
ATAATACCGCGCCACATAGCAGAACTTTAAAAGTGCTCATCATTGGAAAACGTTCTTCGGGGCGAAAACT
CTCAAGGATCTTACCGCTGTTGAGATCCAGTTCGATGTAACCCACTCGTGCACCCAACTGATCTTCAGCA
TCTTTTACTTTCACCAGCGTTTCTGGGTGAGCAAAAACAGGAAGGCAAAATGCCGCAAAAAAGGGAATAA
GGGCGACACGGAAATGTTGAATACTCATACTCTTCCTTTTTCAATATTATTGAAGCATTTATCAGGGTTA
TTGTCTCATGAGCGGATACATATTTGAATGTATTTAGAAAAATAAACAAATAGGGGTTCCGCGCACATTT
CCCCGAAAAGTGCCACCTGACGTC
